>Addgene plasmid #45319 | pCU-HHT2 | depositor full sequence | sequence record 63455 | pCU-HHT2 sequence 6143 bps
GACGAAAGGGCCTCGTGATACGCCTATTTTTATAGGTTAATGTCATGATAATAATGGTTTCTTAGCAGGT
TAGACTAACATGCAAAAAGTTTATATTCATTTTTGTAGTTATTCTTGTTTTCATTAGGATGATTACACAC
TGTGGATGTGGATTAATCGATCATTGTTAATTTAGTGTAGCTACTACCATTTCAAACAAAACGTAAATTC
TTGCAGTCGTACTGGATCTGTGAATCTATTAGTATATATGAATTAAAGTAGCTTGTACATATTATTCTGT
TGAATCATATCGCAGAGCATTGGTTGAAATCCAAAATATAAAAATGTAATATCACAAAAAATAATACTAA
TTCTAACATTAATGGGTCAGATTTTTAGTGAATACTTAAATTTATAATATCGTCTATTTAAGCTAGCAAA
TGGAACAACATTTAAAGTAAGAACATCATATCTACATGAAAATGTATATTTCAATCTGACTAATAACGCA
GAGCACATCTTTCAGTGATGTCTGTCACATGATCAAAAAGAATTGTATTTAAATAATTCATAATAAAAGC
TTAAAAAATTACAATAATGAAAATAAAGTAAATAATGACATGGGTAAGAGTTCCGAAATAGAATCTTAGT
GTACAAAACAAAAATTGCATCATTAGAGATCCCCACATTCAAATATGTATCCGCTCATGAGACAATAACC
CTGATAAATGCTTCAATAATATTGAAAAAGGAAGAGTATGAGTATTCAACATTTCCGTGTCGCCCTTATT
CCCTTTTTTGCGGCATTTTGCCTTCCTGTTTTTGCTCACCCAGAAACGCTGGTGAAAGTAAAAGATGCTG
AAGATCAGTTGGGTGCACGAGTGGGTTACATCGAACTGGATCTCAACAGCGGTAAGATCCTTGAGAGTTT
TCGCCCCGAAGAACGTTTTCCAATGATGAGCACTTTTAAAGTTCTGCTATGTGGCGCGGTATTATCCCGT
ATTGACGCCGGGCAAGAGCAACTCGGTCGCCGCATACACTATTCTCAGAATGACTTGGTTGAGTACTCAC
CAGTCACAGAAAAGCATCTTACGGATGGCATGACAGTAAGAGAATTATGCAGTGCTGCCATAACCATGAG
TGATAACACTGCGGCCAACTTACTTCTGACAACGATCGGAGGACCGAAGGAGCTAACCGCTTTTTTGCAC
AACATGGGGGATCATGTAACTCGCCTTGATCGTTGGGAACCGGAGCTGAATGAAGCCATACCAAACGACG
AGCGTGACACCACGATGCCTGTAGCAATGGCAACAACGTTGCGCAAACTATTAACTGGCGAACTACTTAC
TCTAGCTTCCCGGCAACAATTAATAGACTGGATGGAGGCGGATAAAGTTGCAGGACCACTTCTGCGCTCG
GCCCTTCCGGCTGGCTGGTTTATTGCTGATAAATCTGGAGCCGGTGAGCGTGGGTCTCGCGGTATCATTG
CAGCACTGGGGCCAGATGGTAAGCCCTCCCGTATCGTAGTTATCTACACGACGGGGAGTCAGGCAACTAT
GGATGAACGAAATAGACAGATCGCTGAGATAGGTGCCTCACTGATTAAGCATTGGTAACTGTCAGACCAA
GTTTACTCATATATACTTTAGATTGATTTAAAACTTCATTTTTAATTTAAAAGGATCTAGGTGAAGATCC
TTTTTGATAATCTCATGACCAAAATCCCTTAACGTGAGTTTTCGTTCCACTGAGCGTCAGACCCCGTAGA
AAAGATCAAAGGATCTTCTTGAGATCCTTTTTTTCTGCGCGTAATCTGCTGCTTGCAAACAAAAAAACCA
CCGCTACCAGCGGTGGTTTGTTTGCCGGATCAAGAGCTACCAACTCTTTTTCCGAAGGTAACTGGCTTCA
GCAGAGCGCAGATACCAAATACTGTTCTTCTAGTGTAGCCGTAGTTAGGCCACCACTTCAAGAACTCTGT
AGCACCGCCTACATACCTCGCTCTGCTAATCCTGTTACCAGTGGCTGCTGCCAGTGGCGATAAGTCGTGT
CTTACCGGGTTGGACTCAAGACGATAGTTACCGGATAAGGCGCAGCGGTCGGGCTGAACGGGGGGTTCGT
GCACACAGCCCAGCTTGGAGCGAACGACCTACACCGAACTGAGATACCTACAGCGTGAGCTATGAGAAAG
CGCCACGCTTCCCGAAGGGAGAAAGGCGGACAGGTATCCGGTAAGCGGCAGGGTCGGAACAGGAGAGCGC
ACGAGGGAGCTTCCAGGGGGAAACGCCTGGTATCTTTATAGTCCTGTCGGGTTTCGCCACCTCTGACTTG
AGCGTCGATTTTTGTGATGCTCGTCAGGGGGGCGGAGCCTATGGAAAAACGCCAGCAACGCGGCCTTTTT
ACGGTTCCTGGCCTTTTGCTGGCCTTTTGCTCACATGTTCTTTCCTGCGTTATCCCCTGATTCTGTGGAT
AACCGTATTACCGCCTTTGAGTGAGCTGATACCGCTCGCCGCAGCCGAACGACCGAGCGCAGCGAGTCAG
TGAGCGAGGAAGCGGAAGAGCGCCCAATACGCAAACCGCCTCTCCCCGCGCGTTGGCCGATTCATTAATG
CAGCTGGCACGACAGGTTTCCCGACTGGAAAGCGGGCAGTGAGCGCAACGCAATTAATGTGAGTTAGCTC
ACTCATTAGGCACCCCAGGCTTTACACTTTATGCTTCCGGCTCGTATGTTGTGTGGAATTGTGAGCGGAT
AACAATTTCACACAGGAAACAGCTATGACCATGATTACGCCAAGCGCGCAATTAACCCTCACTAAAGGGA
ACAAAAGCTGGAGCTCTGTTATTGATTATTTATTTATTTGTTGTTATTTTATTGTATTTTTTTTTAAAAA
GCTACTAATACACAACAAAATGTAAACCACAAACTCTCCCAAACAGAACGAACACCCTGGCTTTATATAC
AAAATTTCTTATCCCGAAATGATTGTCAACAAGATAAACAAAAAGAAGCCACCACAGGAACCCTACCCCC
CCTCTCTCCCACCCCCATCGTGTCTTCCCTTCCACCTTCCACCCTTCACCTGGCCATAGTAACTTGAGGT
GTGCACACTCCAGAACGGTCGACCCACTACGGATCTGAATTCCAGTGCGAAGTTGCGGGAACGGATTTAT
TATGACCAGGCGGCTACTAAGAAGCTCAAACCATCAAAAACGCGCGAAGAAACTGGTCTACCCGTAGCAA
GTTACTATTCTCCAAATTAGTGTTTGTCGTGTGCCGTGCGTCGTGGGTAGACCGAGATTTTCGCGCGCCT
CAGGTGGTTCGAGGGCAAATAACCATAGTTAAGCCGTTCCCATTCTTTCTCACATGTACGTGCCGGACGC
TTCGATGAAATTTTTGTGAATCGTTTCGTTGCTTCTGTGACCACAAAACAGCCTGGAGAGGAGGCGTTGC
GTAAGGGGGGGGGGCCTGATGAGAAACAGATGACACAACGCAGAACTGGCTGCAGTGCAAAGGCATTTCC
TCTGCCACACACACTACCATAACCAGTCTCGGTATTAACTGGCTCAACAAACGATAAGAGCCAAAGAGGA
AGAAAAAAAGGTATTTAAAGGATGTATTTCTTTATCTCCTGATTAGATTTCTTACTTGTACAGAAACTGT
AACTAAAAAAAACAACAACAAAACACAACACATACATATCTAGAACTAGTGGATCCCCCGGGCTGCAGGA
ATTCGATATCAAGCTTATCGATACCGTCGACCTCGAGAACACAACCCACAGCTACCACCATCAACAATAT
TTATATATATAACGTACACATAGAAATCACACAAACAGAGTATTTATTCTTAACTACATGAACTACCATC
AGACCGTCTGGGCCACTATATAATGTGCCATTCATAAACGTGATCACTTTACGTAGCAGGCAACCCCAGG
TGAAAATTTTTCAGCGAGCTGCCAGATTGTCAGGTGAAAAACTGAAAAAAACTTCTGGGCGATGAGCTTG
TGGCGGGAAATTAAGTATATAAAGCAGTTAGTTTCTTCTGCTTCTTGTGGTTCTGGGTATTCTTGTAATA
TTTGGAAGAATAGAAAATCAAGACTACTGCCTTTCTTTTCATATTATAGAGGAAGAAATACGCACGAACA
CGATATAGAGGTAAAGGTACCCAATTCGCCCTATAGTGAGTCGTATTACGCGCGCTCACTGGCCGTCGTT
TTACAACGTCGTGACTGGGAAAACCCTGGCGTTACCCAACTTAATCGCCTTGCAGCACATCCCCCTTTCG
CCAGCTGGCGTAATAGCGAAGAGGCCCGCACCGATCGCCCTTCCCAACAGTTGCGCAGCCTGAATGGCGA
ATGG
[124 nt withheld, positions 4345-4468]
C
[91 nt withheld, positions 4470-4560]
A
[49 nt withheld, positions 4562-4610]
CCTTTGACGTTGGAGTCCACGTTCTTT
[37 nt withheld, positions 4638-4674]
ACCCTATCTCGGTCTATTCTTTTGATTTATAAGGGATTTTGCCGATTTCGGCCTATTGGTTAAAAAATGA
GCTGATTTAACAAAAATTTAACGCGAATTTTAACAAAATATTAACGCTTACAATTTCCTGATGCGGTATT
TTCTCCTTACGCATCTGTGCGGTATTTCACACCGCATAGGGTAATAACTGATATAATTAAATTGAAGCTC
TAATTTGTGAGTTTAGTATACATGCATTTACTTATAATACAGTTTTTTAGTTTTGCTGGCCGCATCTTCT
CAAATATGCTTCCCAGCCTGCTTTTCTGTAACGTTCACCCTCTACCTTAGCATCCCTTCCCTTTGCAAAT
AGTCCTCTTCCAACAATAATAATGTCAGATCCTGTAGAGACCACATCATCCACGGTTCTATACTGTTGAC
CCAATGCGTCTCCCTTGTCATCTAAACCCACACCGGGTGTCATAATCAACCAATCGTAACCTTCATCTCT
TCCACCCATGTCTCTTTGAGCAATAAAGCCGATAACAAAATCTTTGTCGCTCTTCGCAATGTCAACAGTA
CCCTTAGTATATTCTCCAGTAGATAGGGAGCCCTTGCATGACAATTCTGCTAACATCAAAAGGCCTCTAG
GTTCCTTTGTTACTTCTTCTGCCGCCTGCTTCAAACCGCTAACAATACCTGGGCCCACCACACCGTGTGC
ATTCGTAATGTCTGCCCATTCTGCTATTCTGTATACACCCGCAGAGTACTGCAATTTGACTGTATTACCA
ATGTCAGCAAATTTTCTGTCTTCGAAGAGTAAAAAATTGTACTTGGCGGATAATGCCTTTAGCGGCTTAA
CTGTGCCCTCCATGGAAAAATCAGTCAAGATATCCACATGTGTTTTTAGTAAACAAATTTTGGGACCTAA
TGCTTCAACTAACTCCAGTAATTCCTTGGTGGTACGAACATCCAATGAAGCACACAAGTTTGTTTGCTTT
TCGTGCATGATATTAAATAGCTTGGCAGCAACAGGACTAGGATGAGTAGCAGCACGTTCCTTATATGTAG
CTTTCGACATGATTTATCTTCGTTTCCTGCAGGTTTTTGTTCTGTGCAGTTGGGTTAAGAATACTGGGCA
ATTTCATGTTTCTTCAACACTACATATGCGTATATATACCAATCTAAGTCTGTGCTCCTTCCTTCGTTCT
TCCTTCTGTTCGGAGATTACCGAATCAAAAAAATTTCAAGGAAACCGAAATCAAAAAAAAGAATAAAAAA
AAAATGATGAATTGAAAAGGTGGTATGGTGCACTCTCAGTACAATCTGCTCTGATGCCGCATAGTTAAGC
CAGCCCCGACACCCGCCAACACCCGCTGACGCGCCCTGACGGGCTTGTCTGCTCCCGGCATCCGCTTACA
GACAAGCTGTGACCGTCTCCGGGAGCTGCATGTGTCAGAGGTTTTCACCGTCATCACCGAAACGCGCGA
Features (pLannotate 1.2.2; 17 found; start..end, strand, type, name):
    666..737     +  promoter       AmpR promoter: bla
    738..1598    +  CDS            AmpR: β-lactamase; bla; confers resistance to ampicillin, carbenicillin, and related antibiotics
   1769..2357    +  rep_origin     ori: high-copy-number ColE1/pMB1/pBR322/pUC origin of replication
   2540..2632    +  CDS            lacI (fragment): lac repressor; lacI; The lac repressor binds to the lac operator to inhibit transcription in E. coli. This inhibition can be relieved by adding lactose or isopropyl-β-D-thiogalactopyranoside (IPTG).
   2645..2666    +  protein_bind   CAP binding site: CAP binding activates transcription in the presence of cAMP. E. coli catabolite activator protein
   2681..2711    +  promoter       lac promoter: promoter for the E. coli lac operon
   2719..2735    +  protein_bind   lac operator: The lac repressor binds to the lac operator to inhibit transcription in E. coli. This inhibition can be relieved by adding lactose or isopropyl-β-D-thiogalactopyranoside (IPTG). lac repressor encoded by lacI
   2780..2798    +  promoter       T3 promoter: promoter for bacteriophage T3 RNA polymerase
   3679..3747    +  misc_feature   MCS (fragment): pBluescript multiple cloning site
   4160..4178    -  promoter       T7 promoter: promoter for bacteriophage T7 RNA polymerase
   4186..4341    +  CDS            lacZα (fragment): LacZα fragment of β-galactosidase; lacZ fragment
   4345..4773    +  rep_origin     f1 ori (sequence partly withheld): f1 bacteriophage origin of replication; arrow indicates direction of (+) strand synthesis
   4801..4852    -  misc_feature   bom (fragment): basis of mobility region from pBR322
   4931..5734    -  CDS            URA3: orotidine-5'-phosphate decarboxylase, required for uracil biosynthesis; S. cerevisiae URA3; yeast auxotrophic marker, counterselectable with 5-fluoroorotic acid (5-FOA)
   5735..5950    -  promoter       URA3 promoter: S. cerevisiae URA3
   5958..6007    -  misc_feature   bom (fragment): basis of mobility region from pBR322
   6109..1       -  CDS            rop (fragment) (across the origin): Rop protein, which maintains plasmids at low copy number; rop
