[The description below was written by a language model from this plasmid's Addgene catalogue record and pLannotate feature annotations shown in this document.]
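Description:
pCU-HHT2 is an empty expression backbone for the pathogenic yeast Candida glabrata, built on the pGRB2.1 vector and totalling 6,143 bp. It is an E. coli–yeast shuttle plasmid. In bacteria it replicates at high copy from a ColE1/pUC-type origin and is selected through the β-lactamase (AmpR) gene with its own bla promoter. In yeast, selection relies on a URA3 cassette annotated as the S. cerevisiae gene and promoter, which complements uracil auxotrophy and can be counterselected with 5-fluoroorotic acid. An f1 phage origin is also present, along with short remnants of pBR322-derived sequences (bom and rop fragments). The feature table does not annotate any yeast replication or centromere element, so the record does not state how the plasmid is maintained in C. glabrata.

The expression module sits within a pBluescript-style cloning region, flanked by the T3 and T7 phage promoters and by lac promoter/operator and lacZα fragments. According to the catalogue entry, the C. glabrata HHT2 promoter was inserted into the backbone as a SacI/XbaI fragment. It is not called out as a feature, but the unannotated stretch between the T3 promoter and the retained portion of the multiple cloning site is the likely location. A gene of interest would be placed by restriction cloning into the remaining polylinker sites downstream of this promoter. The region between the polylinker and the T7 promoter is also unannotated, and no terminator is identified in the record. The plasmid belongs to a set of expression vectors developed for C. glabrata and carries no insert of its own, serving as a starting point for driving user-supplied open reading frames from the HHT2 promoter.
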