Addgene plasmid #45319: pCU-HHT2
Purpose: (Empty Backbone)
Depositing lab: Brendan Cormack. Depositing organization: Johns Hopkins University and School of Medicine. Publication: Expression plasmids for use in Candida glabrata. Zordan RE, Ren Y, Pan SJ, Rotondo G, De Las Penas A, Iluore J, Cormack BP. G3 (Bethesda). 2013 Oct 3;3(10):1675-86. doi: 10.1534/g3.113.006908. PubMed 23934995.
Backbone
  Vector backbone: pGRB2.1
  Backbone size (bp): 6143
  Modifications to backbone: C. glabrata HHT2 promoter was cloned into backbone using SacI/XbaI restriction digest
  Vector type: C. glabrata expression
  Promoter: HHT2
  Selectable markers: URA3
Growth in bacteria
  Bacterial resistance: Ampicillin, 100 μg/mL
  Growth temperature: 37°C
  Growth strain: DH10B
  Copy number: High Copy
Gene/Insert
  Cloning method: Restriction Enzyme
Terms and licenses: Academic/Nonprofit Terms; Industry Terms: Not Available to Industry
How to cite: pCU-HHT2 was a gift from Brendan Cormack (Addgene plasmid # 45319 ; http://n2t.net/addgene:45319 ; RRID:Addgene_45319)
