>Addgene plasmid #45319 | pCU-HHT2 | addgene partial sequence | sequence record 64717 | URA3-R2 5'-TTGGCGGATAATGCCTTTAG-3'
AAATCAGTCAAGATATCCACATGTGTTTTTAGTAAACAAATTTTGGGACCTAATGCTTCAACTAACTCCA
GTAATTCCTTGGTGGTACGAACATCCAATGAAGCACACAAGTTTGTTTGCTTTTCGTGCATGATATTAAA
TAGCTTGGCAGCAACAGGACTAGGATGAGTAGCAGCACGTTCCTTATATGTAGCTTTCGACATGATTTAT
CTTCGTTTCCTGCAGGTTTTTGTTCTGTGCAGTTGGGTTAAGAATACTGGGCAATTTCATGTTTCTTCAA
CACTACATATGCGTATATATACCAATCTAAGTCTGTGCTCCTTCCTTCGTTCTTCCTTCTGTTCGGAGAT
TACCGAATCAAAAAAATTTCAAGGAAACCGAAATCAAAAAAAAGAATAAAAAAAAAATGATGAATTGAAA
AGGTGGTATGGTGCACTCTCAGTACAATCTGCTCTGATGCCGCATAGTTAAGCCAGCCCCGACACCCGCC
AACACCCGCTGACGCGCCCTGACGGGCTTGTCTGCTCCCGGCATCCGCTTACAGACAAGCTGTGACCGTC
TCCGGGAGCTGCATGTGTCAGAGGTTTTCACCGTCATCACCGAAACGCGCGAGACGAAAGGGCCTCGTGA
TACGCCTATTTTTATAGGTTAATGTCATGATAATAATGGTTTCTTAGCAGGTTAGACTAACATGCAAAAA
GTTTATATTCATTTTTGTAGTTATTCTTGTTTTCATTAGGATGATTACACACTGTGGATGTGGATTAATC
GATCATTGTTAATTTAGTGTAGCTACTACCATTTCAAACAAAACGTAAATTCTTGCAGTCGTACTGGATC
TGTGAATCTATTAGTATATATGAATTAAAGTAGCTTG
