>Addgene plasmid #45319 | pCU-HHT2 | addgene partial sequence | sequence record 64821 | pBluescriptKS
CCGGGGGATCCACTAGTTCTAGATATGTATGTGTTGTGTTTTGTTGTTGTTTTTTTTAGTTACAGTTTCT
GTACAAGTAAGAAATCTAATCAGGAGATAAAGAAATACATCCTTTAAATACCTTTTTTTCTTCCTCTTTG
GCTCTTATCGTTTGTTGAGCCAGTTAATACCGAGACTGGTTATGGTAGTGTGTGTGGCAGAGGAAATGCC
TTTGCACTGCAGCCAGTTCTGCGTTGTGTCATCTGTTTCTCATCAGGCCCCCCCCCCTTACGCAACGCCT
CCTCTCCAGGCTGTTTTGTGGTCACAGAAGCAACGAAACGATTCACAAAAATTTCATCGAAGCGTCCGGC
ACGTACATGTGAGAAAGAATGGGAACGGCTTAACTATGGTTATTTGCCCTCGAACCACCTGAGGCGCGCG
AAAATCTCGGTCTACCCACGACGCACGGCACACGACAAACACTAATTTGGAGAATAGTAACTTGCTACGG
GTAGACCAGTTTCTTC
