>Addgene plasmid #45319 | pCU-HHT2 | addgene partial sequence | sequence record 66541 | pBluescriptSK
AGCTTATCGATACCGTCGACCTCGAGAACACAACCCACAGCTACCACCATCAACAATATTTATATATATA
ACGTACACATAGAAATCACACAAACAGAGTATTTATTCTTAACTACATGAACTACCATCAGACCGTCTGG
GCCACTATATAATGTGCCATTCATAAACGTGATCACTTTACGTAGCAGGCAACCCCAGGTGAAAATTTTT
CAGCGAGCTGCCAGATTGTCAGGTGAAAAACTGAAAAAAACTTCTGGGCGATGAGCTTGTGGCGGGAAAT
TAAGTATATAAAGCAGTTAGTTTCTTCTGCTTCTTGTGGTTCTGGGTATTCTTGTAATATTTGGAAGAAT
AGAAAATCAAGACTACTGCCTTTCTTTTCATATTATAGAGGAAGAAATACGCACGAACACGATATAGAGG
TAAAGGTACCCAATTCGCCCTATAGTGAGTCGTATTACGCGCGCTCACTGGCCGTCGTTTTACAACGTCG
TGACTGGGAAAACCCTGGCGTTACCCAACTTAATCGCCTTGCAGCACATCCCCCTTTCGCCAGCTGGCGT
AATAGCGAAGAGGCCCGCACCGATCGCCCTTCCCAACAGTTGCGCAGCCTGAATGGCGAATGG
[124 nt withheld, positions 624-747]
C
[91 nt withheld, positions 749-839]
A
[49 nt withheld, positions 841-889]
CCTTTGACGTTGGAGTCCACGTTCTTTAATAGTGGACTCTTGTTCCAA
